>Addgene plasmid #44038 | pCLXSN-Tax | addgene partial sequence | sequence record 60890 | LXSN5
CAGCCCTCACTCCTTCTCTAGGCGCCGGAATTCGTTAACTCGAGGATCCCGTGGAGACTCCTCAAGCGAG
CTGCCCAAGACCCGTCGGAGGCCCCGCCGATCCCAAAGAAAAAGACCACCAACACCATGGCCCACTTCCC
AGGGTTTGGACAGAGTCTTCTTTTCGGATACCCAGTCTACGTGTTTGGAGACTGTGTACAAGGCGACTGG
TGCCCCATCTCTGGGGGACTATGTTCGGCCCGCCTACATCGTCACGCCCTACTGGCCACCTGTCCAGAGC
ATCAGATCACCTGGGACCCCATCGATGGACGCGTTATCGGCTCAGCTCTACAGTTCCTTATCCCTCGACT
CCCCTCCTTCCCCACCCAGAGAACCTCTAAGACCCTCAAGGTCCTTACCCCGCCAATCACTCATACAACC
CCCAACATTCCACCCTCCTTCCTCCAGGCCATGCGCAAATACTCCCCCTTCCGAAATGGATACATGGAAC
CCACCCTTGGGCAGCACCTCCCAACCCTGTCTTTTCCAGACCCCGGACTCCGGCCCCAAAACCTGTACAC
CCTCTGGGGAGGCTCCGTTGTCTGCATGTACCTCTACCAGCTTTCCCCCCCCATCACCTGGCCCCTCCTG
CCCCACGTGATTTTTTGCCACCCCGGCCAGCTCGGGGCCTTCCTCACCAATGTTCCCTACAAGCGAATAG
AAGAACTCCTCTATAAAATTTCCCTTACCACAGGGGCCCTAATGATTCTCCCCGAAGACTGTTTGCCCAC
CACCCTTTTCCAGCCTGTTAGGGCACCCGT
