[The description below was written by a language model from this plasmid's Addgene catalogue record.]
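Description:
pCLXSN-Tax is a retroviral mammalian expression plasmid built on the pCLXSN backbone, an LXSN-type vector in which a gene of interest is placed within a retroviral transfer cassette alongside a neomycin resistance marker. It is propagated in E. coli under ampicillin selection, and mammalian cells that have taken up the vector can be selected with G418. The record gives no feature table, so the exact promoters, LTR configuration, packaging signal and bacterial origin are not documented here. In LXSN-family vectors generally, the insert is transcribed from the 5′ LTR and the neomycin resistance gene from an internal SV40 promoter, but that arrangement should be confirmed against the sequence. Copy number is listed as unknown.

The insert is a BamHI–BamHI fragment containing the Tax coding region flanked by its 5′ and 3′ untranslated regions, transferred from a pCMV4-Tax expression plasmid into the single BamHI site of pCLXSN. Both BamHI sites are retained, so the fragment can be excised again, but because the same enzyme was used at both ends, orientation is not enforced by the cloning strategy. The associated publication concerns Tax of human T-cell leukemia virus type I, the viral transactivator that activates NF-κB signalling. The catalogue's species annotation (human) and its gene link to CNTN2, a cellular gene that shares the alias TAX, therefore appear to be a mismatch from name-based annotation rather than a description of the actual insert.

The construct is suited to producing recombinant retrovirus in packaging cells for stable delivery of Tax into mammalian cells such as T cells, followed by G418 selection. This fits the cited work on NF-κB-dependent TRAIL gene expression and Tax-induced T-cell death.
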