Addgene plasmid #44038: pCLXSN-Tax
Depositing lab: Shao-Cong Sun. Depositing organization: Pennsylvania State University, College of Medicine. Publication: NF-kappaB signaling pathway governs TRAIL gene expression and human T-cell leukemia virus-I Tax-induced T-cell death. Rivera-Walsh I, Waterfield M, Xiao G, Fong A, Sun SC. J Biol Chem. 2001 Nov 2;276(44):40385-8. doi: 10.1074/jbc.C100501200. Epub 2001 Sep 11. PubMed 11553609.
Backbone
  Vector backbone: pCLXSN
  Backbone manufacturer: Dr. Inder Verma
  Vector type: Mammalian Expression, Retroviral
  Selectable markers: Neomycin (select with G418)
Growth in bacteria
  Bacterial resistance: Ampicillin, 100 μg/mL
  Growth temperature: 37°C
  Growth strain: DH5alpha
  Copy number: Unknown
Gene/Insert
  Gene/Insert name: 5'UTR-Tax-3'UTR (alt name: Tax)
  Species: H. sapiens (human)
  Entrez Gene: CNTN2 (a.k.a. AXT, EPEO5, FAME5, TAG-1, TAX, TAX1)
  Cloning method: Restriction Enzyme; 5′ cloning site BamHI (not destroyed); 3′ cloning site BamHI (not destroyed)
  Sequencing primers: 5′ LXSN5'
Terms and licenses: Academic/Nonprofit Terms; Industry Terms: Not Available to Industry
Depositor comments: Transfer of BamHI-BamHI fragment covering 5'UTR-Tax-3'UTR from pCMV4-Tax (from Dr. Warner Greene) to the BamHI site of pCLXSN (from Dr. Verma Inder).
How to cite: pCLXSN-Tax was a gift from Shao-Cong Sun (Addgene plasmid # 44038 ; http://n2t.net/addgene:44038 ; RRID:Addgene_44038)
